>Addgene plasmid #116707 | pHAGE-WDR12-S127F | addgene full sequence | sequence record 250564 | Addgene NGS Result
TGGAAGGGCTAATTCACTCCCAAAGAAGACAAGATATCCTTGATCTGTGGATCTACCACACACAAGGCTA
CTTCCCTGATTAGCAGAACTACACACCAGGGCCAGGGGTCAGATATCCACTGACCTTTGGATGGTGCTAC
AAGCTAGTACCAGTTGAGCCAGATAAGGTAGAAGAGGCCAATAAAGGAGAGAACACCAGCTTGTTACACC
CTGTGAGCCTGCATGGGATGGATGACCCGGAGAGAGAAGTGTTAGAGTGGAGGTTTGACAGCCGCCTAGC
ATTTCATCACGTGGCCCGAGAGCTGCATCCGGAGTACTTCAAGAACTGCTGATATCGAGCTTGCTACAAG
GGACTTTCCGCTGGGGACTTTCCAGGGAGGCGTGGCCTGGGCGGGACTGGGGAGTGGCGAGCCCTCAGAT
CCTGCATATAAGCAGCTGCTTTTTGCCTGTACTGGGTCTCTCTGGTTAGACCAGATCTGAGCCTGGGAGC
TCTCTGGCTAACTAGGGAACCCACTGCTTAAGCCTCAATAAAGCTTGCCTTGAGTGCTTCAAGTAGTGTG
TGCCCGTCTGTTGTGTGACTCTGGTAACTAGAGATCCCTCAGACCCTTTTAGTCAGTGTGGAAAATCTCT
AGCAGTGGCGCCCGAACAGGGACTTGAAAGCGAAAGGGAAACCAGAGGAGCTCTCTCGACGCAGGACTCG
GCTTGCTGAAGCGCGCACGGCAAGAGGCGAGGGGCGGCGACTGGTGAGTACGCCAAAAATTTTGACTAGC
GGAGGCTAGAAGGAGAGAGATGGGTGCGAGAGCGTCAGTATTAAGCGGGGGAGAATTAGATCGCGATGGG
AAAAAATTCGGTTAAGGCCAGGGGGAAAGAAAAAATATAAATTAAAACATATAGTATGGGCAAGCAGGGA
GCTAGAACGATTCGCAGTTAATCCTGGCCTGTTAGAAACATCAGAAGGCTGTAGACAAATACTGGGACAG
CTACAACCATCCCTTCAGACAGGATCAGAAGAACTTAGATCATTATATAATACAGTAGCAACCCTCTATT
GTGTGCATCAAAGGATAGAGATAAAAGACACCAAGGAAGCTTTAGACAAGATAGAGGAAGAGCAAAACAA
AAGTAAGACCACCGCACAGCAAGCGGCCGGCCGCTGATCTTCAGACCTGGAGGAGGAGATATGAGGGACA
ATTGGAGAAGTGAATTATATAAATATAAAGTAGTAAAAATTGAACCATTAGGAGTAGCACCCACCAAGGC
AAAGAGAAGAGTGGTGCAGAGAGAAAAAAGAGCAGTGGGAATAGGAGCTTTGTTCCTTGGGTTCTTGGGA
GCAGCAGGAAGCACTATGGGCGCAGCGTCAATGACGCTGACGGTACAGGCCAGACAATTATTGTCTGGTA
TAGTGCAGCAGCAGAACAATTTGCTGAGGGCTATTGAGGCGCAACAGCATCTGTTGCAACTCACAGTCTG
GGGCATCAAGCAGCTCCAGGCAAGAATCCTGGCTGTGGAAAGATACCTAAAGGATCAACAGCTCCTGGGG
ATTTGGGGTTGCTCTGGAAAACTCATTTGCACCACTGCTGTGCCTTGGAATGCTAGTTGGAGTAATAAAT
CTCTGGAACAGATTTGGAATCACACGACCTGGATGGAGTGGGACAGAGAAATTAACAATTACACAAGCTT
AATACACTCCTTAATTGAAGAATCGCAAAACCAGCAAGAAAAGAATGAACAAGAATTATTGGAATTAGAT
AAATGGGCAAGTTTGTGGAATTGGTTTAACATAACAAATTGGCTGTGGTATATAAAATTATTCATAATGA
TAGTAGGAGGCTTGGTAGGTTTAAGAATAGTTTTTGCTGTACTTTCTATAGTGAATAGAGTTAGGCAGGG
ATATTCACCATTATCGTTTCAGACCCACCTCCCAACCCCGAGGGGACCCGACAGGCCCGAAGGAATAGAA
GAAGAAGGTGGAGAGAGAGACAGAGACAGATCCATTCGATTAGTGAACGGATCTCGACGGTATCGCCGAA
TTCACAAATGGCAGTATTCATCCACAATTTTAAAAGAAAAGGGGGGATTGGGGGGTACAGTGCAGGGGAA
AGAATAGTAGACATAATAGCAACAGACATACAAACTAAAGAATTACAAAAACAAATTACAAAAATTCAAA
ATTTTCGGGTTTATTACAGGGACAGCAGAGATCCAGTTTGGACTAGTCGTGAGGCTCCGGTGCCCGTCAG
TGGGCAGAGCGCACATCGCCCACAGTCCCCGAGAAGTTGGGGGGAGGGGTCGGCAATTGAACCGGTGCCT
AGAGAAGGTGGCGCGGGGTAAACTGGGAAAGTGATGTCGTGTACTGGCTCCGCCTTTTTCCCGAGGGTGG
GGGAGAACCGTATATAAGTGCAGTAGTCGCCGTGAACGTTCTTTTTCGCAACGGGTTTGCCGCCAGAACA
CAGGTAAGTGCCGTGTGTGGTTCCCGCGGGCCTGGCCTCTTTACGGGTTATGGCCCTTGCGTGCCTTGAA
TTACTTCCACCTGGCTGCAGTACGTGATTCTTGATCCCGAGCTTCGGGTTGGAAGTGGGTGGGAGAGTTC
GAGGCCTTGCGCTTAAGGAGCCCCTTCGCCTCGTGCTTGAGTTGAGGCCTGGCCTGGGCGCTGGGGCCGC
CGCGTGCGAATCTGGTGGCACCTTCGCGCCTGTCTCGCTGCTTTCGATAAGTCTCTAGCCATTTAAAATT
TTTGATGACCTGCTGCGACGCTTTTTTTCTGGCAAGATAGTCTTGTAAATGCGGGCCAAGATCTGCACAC
TGGTATTTCGGTTTTTGGGGCCGCGGGCGGCGACGGGGCCCGTGCGTCCCAGCGCACATGTTCGGCGAGG
CGGGGCCTGCGAGCGCGGCCACCGAGAATCGGACGGGGGTAGTCTCAAGCTGGCCGGCCTGCTCTGGTGC
CTGGCCTCGCGCCGCCGTGTATCGCCCCGCCCTGGGCGGCAAGGCTGGCCCGGTCGGCACCAGTTGCGTG
AGCGGAAAGATGGCCGCTTCCCGGCCCTGCTGCAGGGAGCTCAAAATGGAGGACGCGGCGCTCGGGAGAG
CGGGCGGGTGAGTCACCCACACAAAGGAAAAGGGCCTTTCCGTCCTCAGCCGTCGCTTCATGTGACTCCA
CGGAGTACCGGGCGCCGTCCAGGCACCTCGATTAGTTCTCGAGCTTTTGGAGTACGTCGTCTTTAGGTTG
GGGGGAGGGGTTTTATGCGATGGAGTTTCCCCACACTGAGTGGGTGGAGACTGAAGTTAGGCCAGCTTGG
CACTTGATGTAATTCTCCTTGGAATTTGCCCTTTTTGAGTTTGGATCTTGGTTCATTCTCAAGCCTCAGA
CAGTGGTTCAAAGTTTTTTTCTTCCATTTCAGGTGTCGTGAAGCGGCCCTGCAGATATCAACAAGTTTGT
ACAAAAAAGCAGGCTCCACCATGGCTCAGCTCCAAACACGCTTCTACACTGATAACAAGAAATATGCCGT
AGATGATGTTCCCTTCTCAATCCCTGCTGCCTCTGAAATTGCCGACCTTAGTAACATCATCAATAAACTA
CTAAAGGACAAAAATGAGTTCCACAAACATGTGGAGTTTGATTTCCTTATTAAGGGCCAGTTTCTGCGAA
TGCCCTTGGACAAACACATGGAAATGGAGAACATCTCATCAGAAGAAGTTGTGGAAATAGAATACGTGGA
GAAGTATACTGCACCCCAGCCAGAGCAATGCATGTTCCATGATGACTGGATCAGTTCAATTAAAGGGGCA
GAGGAATGGATCTTGACTGGTTCTTATGATAAGACTTCTCGGATCTGGTTCTTGGAAGGAAAGTCAATAA
TGACAATTGTGGGACATACGGATGTTGTAAAAGATGTGGCCTGGGTGAAAAAAGATAGTTTGTCCTGCTT
ATTATTGAGTGCTTCTATGGATCAGACTATTCTCTTATGGGAGTGGAATGTAGAGAGAAACAAAGTGAAA
GCCCTACACTGCTGTAGAGGTCATGCTGGAAGTGTAGATTCTATAGCTGTTGATGGCTCAGGAACTAAAT
TTTGCAGTGGCTCCTGGGATAAGATGCTAAAGATCTGGTCTACAGTCCCTACAGATGAAGAAGATGAAAT
GGAGGAGTCCACAAATCGACCAAGAAAGAAACAGAAGACAGAACAGTTGGGACTAACAAGGACTCCCATA
GTGACCCTCTCTGGCCACATGGAGGCAGTTTCCTCAGTTCTGTGGTCAGATGCTGAAGAAATCTGCAGTG
CATCTTGGGACCATACAATTAGAGTGTGGGATGTTGAGTCTGGCAGTCTTAAGTCAACTTTGACAGGAAA
TAAAGTGTTTAATTGTATTTCCTATTCTCCACTTTGTAAACGTTTAGCATCTGGAAGCACAGATAGGCAT
ATCAGACTGTGGGATCCCCGAACTAAAGATGGTTCTTTGGTGTCGCTGTCCCTAACGTCACATACTGGTT
GGGTGACATCAGTAAAATGGTCTCCTACCCATGAACAGCAGCTGATTTCAGGATCTTTAGATAACATTGT
TAAGCTGTGGGATACAAGAAGTTGTAAGGCTCCTCTCTATGATCTGGCTGCTCATGAAGACAAAGTTCTG
AGTGTAGACTGGACAGACACAGGGCTACTTCTGAGTGGAGGAGCAGACAATAAATTGTATTCCTACAGAT
ATTCACCTACCACTTCCCATGTTGGGGCATAGGACCCAGCTTTCTTGTACAAAGTGGTGATATCCAATTA
ACCCTCACTAAAGGAGTTATAAGTAAATGATGTTGATGCCCTATAGTGAGTCGTATTACCACCCAACTTT
TCTATACAAAGTGGTTGATATCCAGCACAGTGGCGGCCGCTCGAGTCTAGAGGGCCCGCGGTTCGAAGGT
AAGCCTATCCCTAACCCTCTCCTCGGTCTCGATTCTACGCGTACCGGTTAGTAATGAGATCCCTCCCCCC
CCCCTAACGTTACTGGCCGAAGCCGCTTGGAATAAGGCCGGTGTGCGTTTGTCTATATGTTATTTTCCAC
CATATTGCCGTCTTTTGGCAATGTGAGGGCCCGGAAACCTGGCCCTGTCTTCTTGACGAGCATTCCTAGG
GGTCTTTCCCCTCTCGCCAAAGGAATGCAAGGTCTGTTGAATGTCGTGAAGGAAGCAGTTCCTCTGGAAG
CTTCTTGAAGACAAACAACGTCTGTAGCGACCCTTTGCAGGCAGCGGAACCCCCCACCTGGCGACAGGTG
CCTCTGCGGCCAAAAGCCACGTGTATAAGATACACCTGCAAAGGCGGCACAACCCCAGTGCCACGTTGTG
AGTTGGATAGTTGTGGAAAGAGTCAAATGGCTCTCCTCAAGCGTATTCAACAAGGGGCTGAAGGATGCCC
AGAAGGTACCCCATTGTATGGGATCTGATCTGGGGCCTCGGTGCACATGCTTTACATGTGTTTAGTCGAG
GTTAAAAAAACGTCTAGGCCCCCCGAACCACGGGGACGTGGTTTTCCTTTGAAAAACACGATGATAATAT
GGCCACACATATGGTGAGCAAGGGCGAGGAGCTGTTCACCGGGGTGGTGCCCATCCTGGTCGAGCTGGAC
GGCGACGTAAACGGCCACAAGTTCAGCGTGTCCGGCGAGGGCGAGGGCGATGCCACCTACGGCAAGCTGA
CCCTGAAGTTCATCTGCACCACCGGCAAGCTGCCCGTGCCCTGGCCCACCCTCGTGACCACCCTGACCTA
CGGCGTGCAGTGCTTCAGCCGCTACCCCGACCACATGAAGCAGCACGACTTCTTCAAGTCCGCCATGCCC
GAAGGCTACGTCCAGGAGCGCACCATCTTCTTCAAGGACGACGGCAACTACAAGACCCGCGCCGAGGTGA
AGTTCGAGGGCGACACCCTGGTGAACCGCATCGAGCTGAAGGGCATCGACTTCAAGGAGGACGGCAACAT
CCTGGGGCACAAGCTGGAGTACAACTACAACAGCCACAACGTCTATATCATGGCCGACAAGCAGAAGAAC
GGCATCAAGGTGAACTTCAAGATCCGCCACAACATCGAGGACGGCAGCGTGCAGCTCGCCGACCACTACC
AGCAGAACACCCCCATCGGCGACGGCCCCGTGCTGCTGCCCGACAACCACTACCTGAGCACCCAGTCCGC
CCTGAGCAAAGACCCCAACGAGAAGCGCGATCACATGGTCCTGCTGGAGTTCGTGACCGCCGCCGGGATC
ACTCTCGGCATGGACGAGCTGTACAAGTAAATCGATAGATCCTAATCAACCTCTGGATTACAAAATTTGT
GAAAGATTGACTGGTATTCTTAACTATGTTGCTCCTTTTACGCTATGTGGATACGCTGCTTTAATGCCTT
TGTATCATGCTATTGCTTCCCGTATGGCTTTCATTTTCTCCTCCTTGTATAAATCCTGGTTGCTGTCTCT
TTATGAGGAGTTGTGGCCCGTTGTCAGGCAACGTGGCGTGGTGTGCACTGTGTTTGCTGACGCAACCCCC
ACTGGTTGGGGCATTGCCACCACCTGTCAGCTCCTTTCCGGGACTTTCGCTTTCCCCCTCCCTATTGCCA
CGGCGGAACTCATCGCCGCCTGCCTTGCCCGCTGCTGGACAGGGGCTCGGCTGTTGGGCACTGACAATTC
CGTGGTGTTGTCGGGGAAATCATCGTCCTTTCCTTGGCTGCTCGCCTGTGTTGCCACCTGGATTCTGCGC
GGGACGTCCTTCTGCTACGTCCCTTCGGCCCTCAATCCAGCGGACCTTCCTTCCCGCGGCCTGCTGCCGG
CTCTGCGGCCTCTTCCGCGTCTTCGCCTTCGCCCTCAGACGAGTCGGATCTCCCTTTGGGCCGCCTCCCC
GCCTGAGATCCTTTAAGACCAATGACTTACAAGGCAGCTGTAGATCTTAGCCACTTTTTAAAAGAAAAGG
GGGGACTGGAAGGGCTAATTCACTCCCAACGAAGACAAGATCTGCTTTTTGCTTGTACTGGGTCTCTCTG
GTTAGACCAGATCTGAGCCTGGGAGCTCTCTGGCTAACTAGGGAACCCACTGCTTAAGCCTCAATAAAGC
TTGCCTTGAGTGCTTCAAGTAGTGTGTGCCCGTCTGTTGTGTGACTCTGGTAACTAGAGATCCCTCAGAC
CCTTTTAGTCAGTGTGGAAAATCTCTAGCAGTAGTAGTTCATGTCATCTTATTATTCAGTATTTATAACT
TGCAAAGAAATGAATATCAGAGAGTGAGAGGCCCGGGTTAATTAAGGAAAGGGCTAGATCATTCTTGAAG
ACGAAAGGGCCTCGTGATACGCCTATTTTTATAGGTTAATGTCATGATAATAATGGTTTCTTAGACGTCA
GGTGGCACTTTTCGGGGAAATGTGCGCGGAACCCCTATTTGTTTATTTTTCTAAATACATTCAAATATGT
ATCCGCTCATGAGACAATAACCCTGATAAATGCTTCAATAATATTGAAAAAGGAAGAGTATGAGTATTCA
ACATTTCCGTGTCGCCCTTATTCCCTTTTTTGCGGCATTTTGCCTTCCTGTTTTTGCTCACCCAGAAACG
CTGGTGAAAGTAAAAGATGCTGAAGATCAGTTGGGTGCACGAGTGGGTTACATCGAACTGGATCTCAACA
GCGGTAAGATCCTTGAGAGTTTTCGCCCCGAAGAACGTTTTCCAATGATGAGCACTTTTAAAGTTCTGCT
ATGTGGCGCGGTATTATCCCGTGTTGACGCCGGGCAAGAGCAACTCGGTCGCCGCATACACTATTCTCAG
AATGACTTGGTTGAGTACTCACCAGTCACAGAAAAGCATCTTACGGATGGCATGACAGTAAGAGAATTAT
GCAGTGCTGCCATAACCATGAGTGATAACACTGCGGCCAACTTACTTCTGACAACGATCGGAGGACCGAA
GGAGCTAACCGCTTTTTTGCACAACATGGGGGATCATGTAACTCGCCTTGATCGTTGGGAACCGGAGCTG
AATGAAGCCATACCAAACGACGAGCGTGACACCACGATGCCTGTAGCAATGGCAACAACGTTGCGCAAAC
TATTAACTGGCGAACTACTTACTCTAGCTTCCCGGCAACAATTAATAGACTGGATGGAGGCGGATAAAGT
TGCAGGACCACTTCTGCGCTCGGCCCTTCCGGCTGGCTGGTTTATTGCTGATAAATCTGGAGCCGGTGAG
CGTGGGTCTCGCGGTATCATTGCAGCACTGGGGCCAGATGGTAAGCCCTCCCGTATCGTAGTTATCTACA
CGACGGGGAGTCAGGCAACTATGGATGAACGAAATAGACAGATCGCTGAGATAGGTGCCTCACTGATTAA
GCATTGGTAACTGTCAGACCAAGTTTACTCATATATACTTTAGATTGATTTAAAACTTCATTTTTAATTT
AAAAGGATCTAGGTGAAGATCCTTTTTGATAATCTCATGACCAAAATCCCTTAACGTGAGTTTTCGTTCC
ACTGAGCGTCAGACCCCGTAGAAAAGATCAAAGGATCTTCTTGAGATCCTTTTTTTCTGCGCGTAATCTG
CTGCTTGCAAACAAAAAAACCACCGCTACCAGCGGTGGTTTGTTTGCCGGATCAAGAGCTACCAACTCTT
TTTCCGAAGGTAACTGGCTTCAGCAGAGCGCAGATACCAAATACTGTTCTTCTAGTGTAGCCGTAGTTAG
GCCACCACTTCAAGAACTCTGTAGCACCGCCTACATACCTCGCTCTGCTAATCCTGTTACCAGTGGCTGC
TGCCAGTGGCGATAAGTCGTGTCTTACCGGGTTGGACTCAAGACGATAGTTACCGGATAAGGCGCAGCGG
TCGGGCTGAACGGGGGGTTCGTGCACACAGCCCAGCTTGGAGCGAACGACCTACACCGAACTGAGATACC
TACAGCGTGAGCTATGAGAAAGCGCCACGCTTCCCGAAGGGAGAAAGGCGGACAGGTATCCGGTAAGCGG
CAGGGTCGGAACAGGAGAGCGCACGAGGGAGCTTCCAGGGGGAAACGCCTGGTATCTTTATAGTCCTGTC
GGGTTTCGCCACCTCTGACTTGAGCGTCGATTTTTGTGATGCTCGTCAGGGGGGCGGAGCCTATGGAAAA
ACGCCAGCAACGCGGCCTTTTTACGGTTCCTGGCCTTTTGCTGGCCTTTTGCTCACATGTTCTTTCCTGC
GTTATCCCCTGATTCTGTGGATAACCGTATTACCGCCTTTGAGTGAGCTGATACCGCTCGCCGCAGCCGA
ACGACCGAGCGCAGCGAGTCAGTGAGCGAGGAAGCGGAAGAGCGCCCAATACGCAAACCGCCTCTCCCCG
CGCGTTGGCCGATTCATTAATGCAGCAAGCTCATGGCTGACTAATTTTTTTTATTTATGCAGAGGCCGAG
GCCGCCTCGGCCTCTGAGCTATTCCAGAAGTAGTGAGGAGGCTTTTTTGGAGGCCTAGGCTTTTGCAAAA
AGCTCCCCGTGGCACGACAGGTTTCCCGACTGGAAAGCGGGCAGTGAGCGCAACGCAATTAATGTGAGTT
AGCTCACTCATTAGGCACCCCAGGCTTTACACTTTATGCTTCCGGCTCGTATGTTGTGTGGAATTGTGAG
CGGATAACAATTTCACACAGGAAACAGCTATGACATGATTACGAATTTCACAAATAAAGCATTTTTTTCA
CTGCATTCTAGTTGTGGTTTGTCCAAACTCATCAATGTATCTTATCATGTCTGGATCAACTGGATAACTC
AAGCTAACCAAAATCATCCCAAACTTCCCACCCCATACCCTATTACCACTGCCAATTACCTGTGGTTTCA
TTTACTCTAAACCTGTGATTCCTCTGAATTATTTTCATTTTAAAGAAATTGTATTTGTTAAATATGTACT
ACAAACTTAGTAGT
Features (pLannotate 1.2.2; 30 found; start..end, strand, type, name):
    377..634     +  LTR            5' LTR (truncated): truncated 5' long terminal repeat (LTR) from HIV-1
    681..806     +  misc_feature   HIV-1 Ψ: packaging signal of human immunodeficiency virus type 1
    790..1128    +  CDS            HIV-1 gag (fragment): gag protein from human immunodeficiency virus 1; gag
   1303..1536    +  misc_feature   RRE: The Rev response element (RRE) of HIV-1 allows for Rev-dependent mRNA export from the nucleus to the cytoplasm.
   1913..2013    +  CDS            Rev (fragment): human immunodeficiency virus 1 (HIV-1) Rev protein; rev; enhances nuclear export of unspliced and incompletely spliced viral mRNAs
   2058..2175    +  misc_feature   cPPT/CTS: central polypurine tract and central termination sequence of HIV-1
   2223..3401    +  promoter       EF-1α promoter: strong constitutive promoter for human elongation factor EF-1α
   3421..3445    +  protein_bind   attB1: mutant version of attB; recombination site for the Gateway® BP reaction BP Clonase™
   3451..4719    +  CDS            WDR12: WDR12_HUMAN - Experimental evidence at protein level: Swiss-Prot protein existence level 1. Component of the PeBoW complex, which is required for maturation of 28S and 5.8S ribosomal RNAs and formation of the 60S ribosome. From Homo sapiens (Human).
   4724..4748    -  protein_bind   attB2: mutant version of attB; recombination site for the Gateway® BP reaction BP Clonase™
   4756..4774    +  promoter       T3 promoter: promoter for bacteriophage T3 RNA polymerase
   4800..4818    -  promoter       T7 promoter: promoter for bacteriophage T7 RNA polymerase
   4824..4842    -  protein_bind   attB4 (fragment): mutant version of attB; core recombination site for the Gateway® BP reaction BP Clonase™
   4898..4939    +  CDS            V5 tag: epitope tag from simian virus 5
   5065..5527    +  misc_feature   IRES: internal ribosome entry site (IRES) of the encephalomyocarditis virus (EMCV)
   5541..6260    +  CDS            EGFP: the original enhanced GFP (Yang et al., 1996) mammalian codon-optimized
   6274..6862    +  misc_feature   WPRE: woodchuck hepatitis virus posttranscriptional regulatory element
   6870..6935    +  CDS            nef (fragment): NEF_HV1Z2 - Experimental evidence at protein level: Swiss-Prot protein existence level 1. Extracellular Nef protein targets CD4(+) T-lymphocytes for apoptosis by interacting with CXCR4 surface receptors. From Human immunodeficiency virus type 1 group M subtype D (isolate Z2/CDC-Z34) (HIV-1).
   6937..7170    +  LTR            3' LTR (ΔU3): self-inactivating 3' long terminal repeat (LTR) from HIV-1
   7375..7479    +  promoter       AmpR promoter: bla
   7480..8340    +  CDS            AmpR: β-lactamase; bla; confers resistance to ampicillin, carbenicillin, and related antibiotics
   8511..9099    +  rep_origin     ori: high-copy-number ColE1/pMB1/pBR322/pUC origin of replication
   9282..9336    +  CDS            lacI (fragment): lac repressor; lacI; The lac repressor binds to the lac operator to inhibit transcription in E. coli. This inhibition can be relieved by adding lactose or isopropyl-β-D-thiogalactopyranoside (IPTG).
   9342..9435    +  rep_origin     SV40 ori (fragment): SV40 origin of replication
   9460..9497    +  CDS            lacI (fragment): lac repressor; lacI; The lac repressor binds to the lac operator to inhibit transcription in E. coli. This inhibition can be relieved by adding lactose or isopropyl-β-D-thiogalactopyranoside (IPTG).
   9510..9531    +  protein_bind   CAP binding site: CAP binding activates transcription in the presence of cAMP. E. coli catabolite activator protein
   9546..9576    +  promoter       lac promoter: promoter for the E. coli lac operon
   9584..9600    +  protein_bind   lac operator: The lac repressor binds to the lac operator to inhibit transcription in E. coli. This inhibition can be relieved by adding lactose or isopropyl-β-D-thiogalactopyranoside (IPTG). lac repressor encoded by lacI
   9634..9717    +  polyA_signal   SV40 poly(A) signal (fragment): SV40 polyadenylation signal
   9884..329     +  CDS            nef (fragment) (across the origin): NEF_HV1BR - Experimental evidence at protein level: Swiss-Prot protein existence level 1. Extracellular Nef protein targets CD4(+) T-lymphocytes for apoptosis by interacting with CXCR4 surface receptors (PubMed:14990729). From Human immunodeficiency virus type 1 group M subtype B (isolate BRU/LAI) (HIV-1).
