[The description below was written by a language model from this plasmid's Addgene catalogue record and pLannotate feature annotations shown in this document.]
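Description:
pHAGE-WDR12-S127F is an HIV-1-derived lentiviral expression plasmid built on the pHAGE backbone and carrying human WDR12 (also known as YTM1) with an S127F amino-acid substitution. In bacteria it is maintained through a high-copy ColE1/pUC-type origin and selected with ampicillin via the β-lactamase gene. The viral portion contains a truncated 5' LTR, the Ψ packaging signal with an adjoining gag fragment, the Rev response element for Rev-dependent nuclear export of the genomic RNA, the cPPT/CTS element and a ΔU3 self-inactivating 3' LTR. After integration the viral promoter activity is therefore lost and expression depends on the internal promoter. Packaging functions are not encoded on the plasmid and would have to be supplied in trans.

The payload is driven by the strong constitutive human EF-1α promoter. The WDR12 open reading frame was introduced by Gateway cloning and is flanked by attB1 and attB2 sites. WDR12 is a component of the PeBoW complex needed for 28S and 5.8S rRNA maturation and 60S ribosome formation. Downstream lie short T3 and T7 promoter sequences, an attB4 fragment and a V5 epitope annotation, but the record does not indicate whether the V5 tag is translated in frame with the insert. An EMCV IRES followed by EGFP allows the same transcript to mark transduced cells by fluorescence, and a WPRE enhances transcript expression. No mammalian drug-selection marker is annotated. The stated purpose is lentiviral expression of the S127F variant, and the plasmid comes from a study that systematically tested the functional effects of somatic cancer mutations.
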