Addgene plasmid #116707: pHAGE-WDR12-S127F
Purpose: Lentiviral expression of WDR12 S127F
Depositing lab: Gordon Mills & Kenneth Scott. Depositing organization: Baylor College of Medicine. Publication: Systematic Functional Annotation of Somatic Mutations in Cancer. Ng PK, Li J, Jeong KJ, Shao S, Chen H, Tsang YH, Sengupta S, Wang Z, Bhavana VH, Tran R, Soewito S, Minussi DC, Moreno D, Kong K, Dogruluk T, Lu H, Gao J, Tokheim C, Zhou DC, Johnson AM, Zeng J, Ip CKM, Ju Z, Wester M, Yu S, Li Y, Vellano CP, Schultz N, Karchin R, Ding L, Lu Y, Cheung LWT, Chen K, Shaw KR, Meric-Bernstam F, Scott KL, Yi S, Sahni N, Liang H, Mills GB. Cancer Cell. 2018 Mar 12;33(3):450-462.e10. doi: 10.1016/j.ccell.2018.01.021. PubMed 29533785.
Backbone
  Vector backbone: pHAGE
  Vector type: Lentiviral
Growth in bacteria
  Bacterial resistance: Ampicillin, 100 μg/mL
  Growth temperature: 37°C
  Growth strain: Stbl3
  Copy number: High Copy
Gene/Insert
  Gene/Insert name: WDR12
  Species: H. sapiens (human)
  Mutation: S127F
  Entrez Gene: WDR12 (a.k.a. YTM1)
  Cloning method: Gateway Cloning
Terms and licenses: Academic/Nonprofit Terms; Industry Terms: Not Available to Industry
How to cite: pHAGE-WDR12-S127F was a gift from Gordon Mills & Kenneth Scott (Addgene plasmid # 116707 ; http://n2t.net/addgene:116707 ; RRID:Addgene_116707)
