>Addgene plasmid #116707 | pHAGE-WDR12-S127F | depositor partial sequence | sequence record 219582 | insert
ATGGCTCAGCTCCAAACACGCTTCTACACTGATAACAAGAAATATGCCGTAGATGATGTTCCCTTCTCAA
TCCCTGCTGCCTCTGAAATTGCCGACCTTAGTAACATCATCAATAAACTACTAAAGGACAAAAATGAGTT
CCACAAACATGTGGAGTTTGATTTCCTTATTAAGGGCCAGTTTCTGCGAATGCCCTTGGACAAACACATG
GAAATGGAGAACATCTCATCAGAAGAAGTTGTGGAAATAGAATACGTGGAGAAGTATACTGCACCCCAGC
CAGAGCAATGCATGTTCCATGATGACTGGATCAGTTCAATTAAAGGGGCAGAGGAATGGATCTTGACTGG
TTCTTATGATAAGACTTCTCGGATCTGGTTCTTGGAAGGAAAGTCAATAATGACAATTGTGGGACATACG
GATGTTGTAAAAGATGTGGCCTGGGTGAAAAAAGATAGTTTGTCCTGCTTATTATTGAGTGCTTCTATGG
ATCAGACTATTCTCTTATGGGAGTGGAATGTAGAGAGAAACAAAGTGAAAGCCCTACACTGCTGTAGAGG
TCATGCTGGAAGTGTAGATTCTATAGCTGTTGATGGCTCAGGAACTAAATTTTGCAGTGGCTCCTGGGAT
AAGATGCTAAAGATCTGGTCTACAGTCCCTACAGATGAAGAAGATGAAATGGAGGAGTCCACAAATCGAC
CAAGAAAGAAACAGAAGACAGAACAGTTGGGACTAACAAGGACTCCCATAGTGACCCTCTCTGGCCACAT
GGAGGCAGTTTCCTCAGTTCTGTGGTCAGATGCTGAAGAAATCTGCAGTGCATCTTGGGACCATACAATT
AGAGTGTGGGATGTTGAGTCTGGCAGTCTTAAGTCAACTTTGACAGGAAATAAAGTGTTTAATTGTATTT
CCTATTCTCCACTTTGTAAACGTTTAGCATCTGGAAGCACAGATAGGCATATCAGACTGTGGGATCCCCG
AACTAAAGATGGTTCTTTGGTGTCGCTGTCCCTAACGTCACATACTGGTTGGGTGACATCAGTAAAATGG
TCTCCTACCCATGAACAGCAGCTGATTTCAGGATCTTTAGATAACATTGTTAAGCTGTGGGATACAAGAA
GTTGTAAGGCTCCTCTCTATGATCTGGCTGCTCATGAAGACAAAGTTCTGAGTGTAGACTGGACAGACAC
AGGGCTACTTCTGAGTGGAGGAGCAGACAATAAATTGTATTCCTACAGATATTCACCTACCACTTCCCAT
GTTGGGGCATGA
